>Addgene plasmid #232658 | pXJ-CD274-Nluc | addgene full sequence | sequence record 464232 | Addgene NGS Result
CCGTTACATAACTTACGGTAAATGGCCCGCCTGGCTGACCGCCCAACGACCCCCGCCCATTGACGTCAAT
AATGACGTATGTTCCCATAGTAACGCCAATAGGGACTTTCCATTGACGTCAATGGGTGGAGTATTTACGG
TAAACTGCCCACTTGGCAGTACATCAAGTGTATCATATGCCAAGTACGCCCCCTATTGACGTCAATGACG
GTAAATGGCCCGCCTGGCATTATGCCCAGTACATGACCTTATGGGACTTTCCTACTTGGCAGTACATCTA
CGTATTAGTCATCGCTATTACCATGGTGATGCGGTTTTGGCAGTACATCAATGGGCGTGGATAGCGGTTT
GACTCACGGGGATTTCCAAGTCTCCACCCCATTGACGTCAATGGGAGTTTGTTTTGGCACCAAAATCAAC
GGGACTTTCCAAAATGTCGTAACAACTCCGCCCCATTGACGCAAATGGGCGGTAGGCGTGTACGGTGGGA
GGTCTATATAAGCAGAGCTCGTTTAGTGAACCGTCAGATCGCCTGGAGACGCCATCCACGCTGTTTTGAC
CTCCATAGAAGACACCGGGACCGATCCAGCCTCCGCGGCCGGGAACGGTGCATTGGAACGGACCCCTAGG
CTTTTGCAAAAAGCTCCGGATCGATCCTGAGAACTTCAGGGTGAGTTTGGGGACCCTTGATTGTTCTTTC
TTTTTCGCTATTGTAAAATTCATGTTATATGGAGGGGGCAAAGTTTTCAGGGTGTTGTTTAGAATGGGAA
GATGTCCCTTGTATCACCATGGACCCTCATGATAATTTTGTTTCTTTCACTTTCTACTCTGTTGACAACC
ATTGTCTCCTCTTATTTTCTTTTCATTTTCTGTAACTTTTTCGTTAAACTTTAGCTTGCATTTGTAACGA
ATTTTTAAATTCACTTTTGTTTATTTGTCAGATTGTAAGTACTTTCTCTAATCACTTTTTTTTCAAGGCA
ATCAGGGTATATTATATTGTACTTCAGCACAGTTTTAGAGAACAATTGTTATAATTAAATGATAAGGTAG
AATATTTCTGCATATAAATTCTGGCTGGCGTGGAAATATTCTTATTGGTAGAAACAACTACATCCTGGTC
ATCATCCTGCCTTTCTCTTTATGGTTACAATGATATACACTGTTTGAGATGAGGATAAAATACTCTGAGT
CCAAACCGGGCCCCTCTGCTAACCATGTTCATGCCTTCTTCTTTTTCCTACAGCTCCTGGGCAACGTGCT
GGTTATTGTGCTGTCTCATCATTTTGGCAAAGAATTGTAATACGACTCACTAAGGGCGGCCGCGGATCCC
CCGGGCTGCAGGAATTCGCCACCATGAGGATATTTGCTGTCTTTATATTCATGACCTACTGGCATTTGCT
GAACGCATTTACTGTCACGGTTCCCAAGGACCTATATGTGGTAGAGTATGGTAGCAATATGACAATTGAA
TGCAAATTCCCAGTAGAAAAACAATTAGACCTGGCTGCACTAATTGTCTATTGGGAAATGGAGGATAAGA
ACATTATTCAATTTGTGCATGGAGAGGAAGACCTGAAGGTTCAGCATAGTAGCTACAGACAGAGGGCCCG
GCTGTTGAAGGACCAGCTCTCCCTGGGAAATGCTGCACTTCAGATCACAGATGTGAAATTGCAGGATGCA
GGGGTGTACCGCTGCATGATCAGCTATGGTGGTGCCGACTACAAGCGAATTACTGTGAAAGTCAATGCCC
CATACAACAAAATCAACCAAAGAATTTTGGTTGTGGATCCAGTCACCTCTGAACATGAACTGACATGTCA
GGCTGAGGGCTACCCCAAGGCCGAAGTCATCTGGACAAGCAGTGACCATCAAGTCCTGAGTGGTAAGACC
ACCACCACCAATTCCAAGAGAGAGGAGAAGCTTTTCAATGTGACCAGCACACTGAGAATCAACACAACAA
CTAATGAGATTTTCTACTGCACTTTTAGGAGATTAGATCCTGAGGAAAACCATACAGCTGAATTGGTCAT
CCCAGAACTACCTCTGGCACATCCTCCAAATGAAAGGACTCACTTGGTAATTCTGGGAGCCATCTTATTA
TGCCTTGGTGTAGCACTGACATTCATCTTCCGTTTAAGAAAAGGGAGAATGATGGATGTGAAAAAATGTG
GCATCCAAGATACAAACTCAAAGAAGCAAAGTGATACACATTTGGAGGAGACGCTCGAGTCTGGTGGATC
AGGTGGAGTCTTCACACTCGAAGATTTCGTTGGGGACTGGCGACAGACAGCCGGCTACAACCTGGACCAA
GTCCTTGAACAGGGAGGTGTGTCCAGTTTGTTTCAGAATCTCGGGGTGTCCGTAACTCCGATCCAAAGGA
TTGTCCTGAGCGGTGAAAATGGGCTGAAGATCGACATCCATGTCATCATCCCGTATGAAGGTCTGAGCGG
CGACCAAATGGGCCAGATCGAAAAAATTTTTAAGGTGGTGTACCCTGTGGATGATCATCACTTTAAGGTG
ATCCTGCACTATGGCACACTGGTAATCGACGGGGTTACGCCGAACATGATCGACTATTTCGGACGGCCGT
ATGAAGGCATCGCCGTGTTCGACGGCAAAAAGATCACTGTAACAGGGACCCTGTGGAACGGCAACAAAAT
TATCGACGAGCGCCTGATCAACCCCGACGGCTCCCTGCTGTTCCGAGTAACCATCAACGGAGTGACCGGC
TGGCGGCTGTGCGAACGCATTCTGGCGGAGCAGAAGCTGATCAGCGAGGAGGATCTGTAGGGTACCAGGT
AAGTGTACCCAATTCGCCCTATAGTGAGTCGTATTACAATTCACTCGATCGCCCTTCCCAACAGTTGCGC
AGCCTGAATGGCGAATGGAGATCCAATTTTTAAGTGTATAATGTGTTAAACTACTGATTCTAATTGTTTG
TGTATTTTAGATTCACAGTCCCAAGGCTCATTTCAGGCCCCTCAGTCCTCACAGTCTGTTCATGATCATA
ATCAGCCATACCACATTTGTAGAGGTTTTACTTGCTTTAAAAAACCTCCCACACCTCCCCCTGAACCTGA
AACATAAAATGAATGCAATTGTTGTTGTTAACTTGTTTATTGCAGCTTATAATGGTTACAAATAAAGCAA
TAGCATCACAAATTTCACAAATAAAGCATTTTTTTCACTGCATTCTAGTTGTGGTTTGTCCAAACTCATC
AATGTATCTTAACGCGCGACTCTAGACTCTTCCGCTTCCTCGCTCACTGACTCGCTGCGCTCGGTCGTTC
GGCTGCGGCGAGCGGTATCAGCTCACTCAAAGGCGGTAATACGGTTATCCACAGAATCAGGGGATAACGC
AGGAAAGAACATGTGAGCAAAAGGCCAGCAAAAGGCCAGGAACCGTAAAAAGGCCGCGTTGCTGGCGTTT
TTCCATAGGCTCCGCCCCCCTGACGAGCATCACAAAAATCGACGCTCAAGTCAGAGGTGGCGAAACCCGA
CAGGACTATAAAGATACCAGGCGTTTCCCCCTGGAAGCTCCCTCGTGCGCTCTCCTGTTCCGACCCTGCC
GCTTACCGGATACCTGTCCGCCTTTCTCCCTTCGGGAAGCGTGGCGCTTTCTCATAGCTCACGCTGTAGG
TATCTCAGTTCGGTGTAGGTCGTTCGCTCCAAGCTGGGCTGTGTGCACGAACCCCCCGTTCAGCCCGACC
GCTGCGCCTTATCCGGTAACTATCGTCTTGAGTCCAACCCGGTAAGACACGACTTATCGCCACTGGCAGC
AGCCACTGGTAACAGGATTAGCAGAGCGAGGTATGTAGGCGGTGCTACAGAGTTCTTGAAGTGGTGGCCT
AACTACGGCTACACTAGAAGAACAGTATTTGGTATCTGCGCTCTGCTGAAGCCAGTTACCTTCGGAAAAA
GAGTTGGTAGCTCTTGATCCGGCAAACAAACCACCGCTGGTAGCGGTGGTTTTTTTGTTTGCAAGCAGCA
GATTACGCGCAGAAAAAAAGGATCTCAAGAAGATCCTTTGATCTTTTCTACGGGGTCTGACGCTCAGTGG
AACGAAAACTCACGTTAAGGGATTTTGGTCATGAGATTATCAAAAAGGATCTTCACCTAGATCCTTTTAA
ATTAAAAATGAAGTTTTAAATCAATCTAAAGTATATATGAGTAAACTTGGTCTGACAGTTACCAATGCTT
AATCAGTGAGGCACCTATCTCAGCGATCTGTCTATTTCGTTCATCCATAGTTGCCTGACTCCCCGTCGTG
TAGATAACTACGATACGGGAGGGCTTACCATCTGGCCCCAGTGCTGCAATGATACCGCGAGACCCACGCT
CACCGGCTCCAGATTTATCAGCAATAAACCAGCCAGCCGGAAGGGCCGAGCGCAGAAGTGGTCCTGCAAC
TTTATCCGCCTCCATCCAGTCTATTAATTGTTGCCGGGAAGCTAGAGTAAGTAGTTCGCCAGTTAATAGT
TTGCGCAACGTTGTTGCCATTGCTACAGGCATCGTGGTGTCACGCTCGTCGTTTGGTATGGCTTCATTCA
GCTCCGGTTCCCAACGATCAAGGCGAGTTACATGATCCCCCATGTTGTGCAAAAAAGCGGTTAGCTCCTT
CGGTCCTCCGATCGTTGTCAGAAGTAAGTTGGCCGCAGTGTTATCACTCATGGTTATGGCAGCACTGCAT
AATTCTCTTACTGTCATGCCATCCGTAAGATGCTTTTCTGTGACTGGTGAGTACTCAACCAAGTCATTCT
GAGAATAGTGTATGCGGCGACCGAGTTGCTCTTGCCCGGCGTCAATACGGGATAATACCGCGCCACATAG
CAGAACTTTAAAAGTGCTCATCATTGGAAAACGTTCTTCGGGGCGAAAACTCTCAAGGATCTTACCGCTG
TTGAGATCCAGTTCGATGTAACCCACTCGTGCACCCAACTGATCTTCAGCATCTTTTACTTTCACCAGCG
TTTCTGGGTGAGCAAAAACAGGAAGGCAAAATGCCGCAAAAAAGGGAATAAGGGCGACACGGAAATGTTG
AATACTCATACTCTTCCTTTTTCAATATTATTGAAGCATTTATCAGGGTTATTGTCTCATGAGCGGATAC
ATATTTGAATGTATTTAGAAAAATAAACAAATAGGGGTTCCGCGCACATTTCCCCGAAAAGTGCCACCTG
ACGTCTAAGAAACCATTATTATCATGACATTAACCTATAAAAATAGGCGTATCACGAGGCCCTTTCGTCT
CGCGCGTTTCGGTGATGACGGTGAAAACCTCTGACACATGCAGCTCCCGGAGACGGTCACAGCTTGTCTG
TAAGCGGATGCCGGGAGCAGACAAGCCCGTCAGGGCGCGTCAGCGGGTGTTGGCGGGTGTCGGGGCTGGC
TTAACTATGCGGCATCAGAGCAGATTGTACTGAGAGTGCACCATATGCGGTGTGAAATACCGCACAGATG
CGTAAGGAGAAAATACCGCATCAGGAAATTGTAAGCGTTAATATTTTGTTAAAATTCGCGTTAAATTTTT
GTTAAATCAGCTCATTTTTTAACCAATAGGCCGAAATCGGCAAAATCCCTTATAAATCAAAAGAATAGAC
CGAGATAGGGT
[37 nt withheld, positions 5612-5648]
AAAGAACGTGGACTCCAACGTCAAAGG
[49 nt withheld, positions 5676-5724]
T
[91 nt withheld, positions 5726-5816]
G
[124 nt withheld, positions 5818-5941]
CCATTCGCCATTCAGGCTGCGCAACTGTTGGGAAGGGCGATCGGTGCGGGCCTCTTCGCTATTACGCCAG
CTAGAGT
Features (pLannotate 1.2.2; 19 found; start..end, strand, type, name):
      2..305     +  enhancer       CMV enhancer: human cytomegalovirus immediate early enhancer
    306..509     +  promoter       CMV promoter: human cytomegalovirus (CMV) immediate early promoter
    625..647     +  promoter       SRα promoter (fragment): hybrid promoter consisting of the SV40 early promoter plus part of the long terminal repeat of human T-lymphotrophic virus 1
    671..1243    +  intron         β-globin intron: intron from rabbit β-globin gene
   1324..1348    +  misc_feature   MCS (fragment): pBluescript multiple cloning site
   1354..2223    +  CDS            CD274: PD1L1_HUMAN - Also known as B7H1, PDCD1L1, PDCD1LG1, PDL1. Experimental evidence at protein level: Swiss-Prot protein existence level 1. The PDCD1-mediated inhibitory pathway is exploited by tumors to attenuate anti-tumor immunity and escape destruction by the immune system, thereby facilitating tumor survival (PubMed:28813417, PubMed:28813410). The interaction with PDCD1/PD-1 inhibits cytotoxic T lymphocytes (CTLs) effector function (By similarity). The blockage of the PDCD1-mediated pathway results in the reversal of the exhausted T- cell phenotype and the normalization of the anti-tumor res
   2248..2757    +  CDS            Nluc: NanoLuc® luciferase human codon-optimized
   2818..2836    -  promoter       T7 promoter: promoter for bacteriophage T7 RNA polymerase
   2846..2885    +  CDS            lacZα (fragment): LacZα fragment of β-galactosidase; lacZ fragment
   2895..2950    +  intron         small t intron (fragment): SV40 (simian virus 40) small t antigen intron
   2950..3087    +  CDS            large T antigen (fragment): large T antigen from SV40 (simian virus 40)
   3110..3231    +  polyA_signal   SV40 poly(A) signal: SV40 polyadenylation signal
   3430..4018    -  rep_origin     ori: high-copy-number ColE1/pMB1/pBR322/pUC origin of replication
   4189..5049    -  CDS            AmpR: β-lactamase; bla; confers resistance to ampicillin, carbenicillin, and related antibiotics
   5050..5154    -  promoter       AmpR promoter: bla
   5249..5284    +  CDS            rop (fragment): Rop protein, which maintains plasmids at low copy number; rop
   5386..5485    +  misc_feature   bom (fragment): basis of mobility region from pBR322
   5513..5941    -  rep_origin     f1 ori (sequence partly withheld): f1 bacteriophage origin of replication; arrow indicates direction of (+) strand synthesis
   5945..6013    -  CDS            lacZα (fragment): LacZα fragment of β-galactosidase; lacZ fragment
