[The description below was written by a language model from this plasmid's Addgene catalogue record and pLannotate feature annotations shown in this document.]
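Description:
pXJ-CD274-Nluc is a mammalian expression and luciferase reporter plasmid built on the pXJ-Nluc backbone, designed to produce human PD-L1 (CD274) fused to NanoLuc luciferase. In bacteria it is maintained at high copy through a ColE1/pUC-type origin and selected with ampicillin via the β-lactamase gene. An f1 origin is also present, along with small remnants of lacZα, rop and bom that reflect the vector's cloning history. The record states that there is no mammalian selection marker, so the plasmid is suited to transient transfection rather than drug selection of stable lines.

The expression cassette is driven by the CMV immediate-early enhancer and promoter, followed by a rabbit β-globin intron, an element commonly included to improve transcript processing and expression. The CD274 coding sequence, cloned between EcoRI and XhoI sites, lies directly upstream of a human codon-optimized Nluc open reading frame on the same strand, placing the luciferase at the C terminus of PD-L1. The cassette ends with SV40-derived sequence, including a small t intron fragment and the SV40 polyadenylation signal. The catalogue entry also lists a C-terminal Myc tag on the insert, but the feature table does not annotate one, so its exact position cannot be confirmed from the annotation.

According to the stated purpose, the construct is used for a lectin-captured luciferase reporter assay. In such an assay, the Nluc-tagged PD-L1 glycoprotein would presumably be pulled down by lectins and measured by luminescence to report on its glycan modification. The associated publication concerns carbohydrate sulfotransferase 8 and cancer immunotherapy efficacy.
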