Addgene plasmid #232658: pXJ-CD274-Nluc
Purpose: Nluc-tagged PD-L1 expresion in mammalian cells; lectin-captured luciferase reporter assay
Depositing lab: Chen-Yang Shen. Depositing organization: Institute of Biomedical Sciences, Academia Sinica. Publication: Genetic insights into carbohydrate sulfotransferase 8 and its impact on the immunotherapy efficacy of cancer. Chou WC, Chen WT, Kuo CT, Chang YM, Lu YS, Li CW, Hung MC, Shen CY. Cell Rep. 2024 Jan 23;43(1):113641. doi: 10.1016/j.celrep.2023.113641. Epub 2023 Dec 30. PubMed 38165805.
Backbone
  Vector backbone: pXJ-Nluc
  Backbone size w/o insert (bp): 5146
  Vector type: Mammalian Expression, Luciferase
  Selectable markers: No mammalian selection marker
Growth in bacteria
  Bacterial resistance: Ampicillin, 100 μg/mL
  Growth temperature: 37°C
  Growth strain: DH5alpha
  Copy number: High Copy
Gene/Insert
  Gene/Insert name: CD274 (alt names: PD-L1; PDCD1LG1)
  Species: H. sapiens (human)
  Insert size (bp): 876
  Entrez Gene: CD274 (a.k.a. ADMIO5, B7-H, B7H1, PD-L1, PDCD1L1, PDCD1LG1, PDL1, hPD-L1)
  Promoter: CMV
  Tag / fusion protein: Myc (C terminal on insert)
  Cloning method: Restriction Enzyme; 5′ cloning site EcoRI (not destroyed); 3′ cloning site XhoI (not destroyed)
  Sequencing primers: 5′ Bglob-intron-F; 3′ SV40pA-R
Terms and licenses: Academic/Nonprofit Terms; Industry Terms: Not Available to Industry
How to cite: pXJ-CD274-Nluc was a gift from Chen-Yang Shen (Addgene plasmid # 232658 ; http://n2t.net/addgene:232658 ; RRID:Addgene_232658)
